>Addgene plasmid #180823 | pHR-SV40-mCherry-SHP1 (SHP2-nSH2, cSH2) | addgene full sequence | sequence record 356689 | Addgene NGS Result
CTGCGCGGGACGTCCTTCTGCTACGTCCCTTCGGCCCTCAATCCAGCGGACCTTCCTTCCCGCGGCCTGC
TGCCGGCTCTGCGGCCTCTTCCGCGTCTTCGCCTTCGCCCTCAGACGAGTCGGATCTCCCTTTGGGCCGC
CTCCCCGCATCGATACCGTCGACCTCGAGGGAATTAATTCGAGCTCGGTACCTTTAAGACCAATGACTTA
CAAGGCAGCTGTAGATCTTAGCCACTTTTTAAAAGAAAAGGGGGGACTGGAAGGGCTAATTCACTCCCAA
CGAAGACAAGATCTGCTTTTTGCTTGTACTGGGTCTCTCTGGTTAGACCAGATCTGAGCCTGGGAGCTCT
CTGGCTAACTAGGGAACCCACTGCTTAAGCCTCAATAAAGCTTGCCTTGAGTGCTTCAAGTAGTGTGTGC
CCGTCTGTTGTGTGACTCTGGTAACTAGAGATCCCTCAGACCCTTTTAGTCAGTGTGGAAAATCTCTAGC
AGCATCTAGAATTAATTCCGTGTATTCTATAGTGTCACCTAAATCGTATGTGTATGATACATAAGGTTAT
GTATTAATTGTAGCCGCGTTCTAACGACAATATGTACAAGCCTAATTGTGTAGCATCTGGCTTACTGAAG
CAGACCCTATCATCTCTCTCGTAAACTGCCGTCAGAGTCGGTTTGGTTGGACGAACCTTCTGAGTTTCTG
GTAACGCCGTCCCGCACCCGGAAATGGTCAGCGAACCAATCAGCAGGGTCATCGCTAGCCAGATCCTCTA
CGCCGGACGCATCGTGGCCGGCATCACCGGCGCCACAGGTGCGGTTGCTGGCGCCTATATCGCCGACATC
ACCGATGGGGAAGATCGGGCTCGCCACTTCGGGCTCATGAGCGCTTGTTTCGGCGTGGGTATGGTGGCAG
GCCCCGTGGCCGGGGGACTGTTGGGCGCCATCTCCTTGCATGCACCATTCCTTGCGGCGGCGGTGCTCAA
CGGCCTCAACCTACTACTGGGCTGCTTCCTAATGCAGGAGTCGCATAAGGGAGAGCGTCGAATGGTGCAC
TCTCAGTACAATCTGCTCTGATGCCGCATAGTTAAGCCAGCCCCGACACCCGCCAACACCCGCTGACGCG
CCCTGACGGGCTTGTCTGCTCCCGGCATCCGCTTACAGACAAGCTGTGACCGTCTCCGGGAGCTGCATGT
GTCAGAGGTTTTCACCGTCATCACCGAAACGCGCGAGACGAAAGGGCCTCGTGATACGCCTATTTTTATA
GGTTAATGTCATGATAATAATGGTTTCTTAGACGTCAGGTGGCACTTTTCGGGGAAATGTGCGCGGAACC
CCTATTTGTTTATTTTTCTAAATACATTCAAATATGTATCCGCTCATGAGACAATAACCCTGATAAATGC
TTCAATAATATTGAAAAAGGAAGAGTATGAGTATTCAACATTTCCGTGTCGCCCTTATTCCCTTTTTTGC
GGCATTTTGCCTTCCTGTTTTTGCTCACCCAGAAACGCTGGTGAAAGTAAAAGATGCTGAAGATCAGTTG
GGTGCACGAGTGGGTTACATCGAACTGGATCTCAACAGCGGTAAGATCCTTGAGAGTTTTCGCCCCGAAG
AACGTTTTCCAATGATGAGCACTTTTAAAGTTCTGCTATGTGGCGCGGTATTATCCCGTATTGACGCCGG
GCAAGAGCAACTCGGTCGCCGCATACACTATTCTCAGAATGACTTGGTTGAGTACTCACCAGTCACAGAA
AAGCATCTTACGGATGGCATGACAGTAAGAGAATTATGCAGTGCTGCCATAACCATGAGTGATAACACTG
CGGCCAACTTACTTCTGACAACGATCGGAGGACCGAAGGAGCTAACCGCTTTTTTGCACAACATGGGGGA
TCATGTAACTCGCCTTGATCGTTGGGAACCGGAGCTGAATGAAGCCATACCAAACGACGAGCGTGACACC
ACGATGCCTGTAGCAATGGCAACAACGTTGCGCAAACTATTAACTGGCGAACTACTTACTCTAGCTTCCC
GGCAACAATTAATAGACTGGATGGAGGCGGATAAAGTTGCAGGACCACTTCTGCGCTCGGCCCTTCCGGC
TGGCTGGTTTATTGCTGATAAATCTGGAGCCGGTGAGCGTGGGTCTCGCGGTATCATTGCAGCACTGGGG
CCAGATGGTAAGCCCTCCCGTATCGTAGTTATCTACACGACGGGGAGTCAGGCAACTATGGATGAACGAA
ATAGACAGATCGCTGAGATAGGTGCCTCACTGATTAAGCATTGGTAACTGTCAGACCAAGTTTACTCATA
TATACTTTAGATTGATTTAAAACTTCATTTTTAATTTAAAAGGATCTAGGTGAAGATCCTTTTTGATAAT
CTCATGACCAAAATCCCTTAACGTGAGTTTTCGTTCCACTGAGCGTCAGACCCCGTAGAAAAGATCAAAG
GATCTTCTTGAGATCCTTTTTTTCTGCGCGTAATCTGCTGCTTGCAAACAAAAAAACCACCGCTACCAGC
GGTGGTTTGTTTGCCGGATCAAGAGCTACCAACTCTTTTTCCGAAGGTAACTGGCTTCAGCAGAGCGCAG
ATACCAAATACTGTTCTTCTAGTGTAGCCGTAGTTAGGCCACCACTTCAAGAACTCTGTAGCACCGCCTA
CATACCTCGCTCTGCTAATCCTGTTACCAGTGGCTGCTGCCAGTGGCGATAAGTCGTGTCTTACCGGGTT
GGACTCAAGACGATAGTTACCGGATAAGGCGCAGCGGTCGGGCTGAACGGGGGGTTCGTGCACACAGCCC
AGCTTGGAGCGAACGACCTACACCGAACTGAGATACCTACAGCGTGAGCTATGAGAAAGCGCCACGCTTC
CCGAAGGGAGAAAGGCGGACAGGTATCCGGTAAGCGGCAGGGTCGGAACAGGAGAGCGCACGAGGGAGCT
TCCAGGGGGAAACGCCTGGTATCTTTATAGTCCTGTCGGGTTTCGCCACCTCTGACTTGAGCGTCGATTT
TTGTGATGCTCGTCAGGGGGGCGGAGCCTATGGAAAAACGCCAGCAACGCGGCCTTTTTACGGTTCCTGG
CCTTTTGCTGGCCTTTTGCTCACATGTTCTTTCCTGCGTTATCCCCTGATTCTGTGGATAACCGTATTAC
CGCCTTTGAGTGAGCTGATACCGCTCGCCGCAGCCGAACGACCGAGCGCAGCGAGTCAGTGAGCGAGGAA
GCGGAAGAGCGCCCAATACGCAAACCGCCTCTCCCCGCGCGTTGGCCGATTCATTAATGCAGCTGTGGAA
TGTGTGTCAGTTAGGGTGTGGAAAGTCCCCAGGCTCCCCAGCAGGCAGAAGTATGCAAAGCATGCATCTC
AATTAGTCAGCAACCAGGTGTGGAAAGTCCCCAGGCTCCCCAGCAGGCAGAAGTATGCAAAGCATGCATC
TCAATTAGTCAGCAACCATAGTCCCGCCCCTAACTCCGCCCATCCCGCCCCTAACTCCGCCCAGTTCCGC
CCATTCTCCGCCCCATGGCTGACTAATTTTTTTTATTTATGCAGAGGCCGAGGCCGCCTCGGCCTCTGAG
CTATTCCAGAAGTAGTGAGGAGGCTTTTTTGGAGGCCTAGGCTTTTGCAAAAAGCTTGGACACAAGACAG
GCTTGCGAGATATGTTTGAGAATACCACTTTATCCCGCGTCAGGGAGAGGCAGTGCGTAAAAAGACGCGG
ACTCATGTGAAATACTGGTTTTTAGTGCGCCAGATCTCTATAATCTCGCGCAACCTATTTTCCCCTCGAA
CACTTTTTAAGCCGTAGATAAACAGGCTGGGACACTTCACATGAGCGAAAAATACATCGTCACCTGGGAC
ATGTTGCAGATCCATGCACGTAAACTCGCAAGCCGACTGATGCCTTCTGAACAATGGAAAGGCATTATTG
CCGTAAGCCGTGGCGGTCTGTACCGGGTGCGTTACTGGCGCGTGAACTGGGTATTCGTCATGTCGATACC
GTTTGTATTTCCAGCTACGATCACGACAACCAGCGCGAGCTTAAAGTGCTGAAACGCGCAGAAGGCGATG
GCGAAGGCTTCATCGTTATTGATGACCTGGTGGATACCGGTGGTACTGCGGTTGCGATTCGTGAAATGTA
TCCAAAAGCGCACTTTGTCACCATCTTCGCAAAACCGGCTGGTCGTCCGCTGGTTGATGACTATGTTGTT
GATATCCCGCAAGATACCTGGATTGAACAGCCGTGGGATATGGGCGTCGTATTCGTCCCGCCAATCTCCG
GTCGCTAATCTTTTCAACGCCTGGCACTGCCGGGCGTTGTTCTTTTTAACTTCAGGCGGGTTACAATAGT
TTCCAGTAAGTATTCTGGAGGCTGCATCCATGACACAGGCAAACCTGAGCGAAACCCTGTTCAAACCCCG
CTTTAAACATCCTGAAACCTCGACGCTAGTCCGCCGCTTTAATCACGGCGCACAACCGCCTGTGCAGTCG
GCCCTTGATGGTAAAACCATCCCTCACTGGTATCGCATGATTAACCGTCTGATGTGGATCTGGCGCGGCA
TTGACCCACGCGAAATCCTCGACGTCCAGGCACGTATTGTGATGAGCGATGCCGAACGTACCGACGATGA
TTTATACGATACGGTGATTGGCTACCGTGGCGGCAACTGGATTTATGAGTGGGCCCCGGATCTTTGTGAA
GGAACCTTACTTCTGTGGTGTGACATAATTGGACAAACTACCTACAGAGATTTAAAGCTCTAAGGTAAAT
ATAAAATTTTTAAGTGTATAATGTGTTAAACTACTGATTCTAATTGTTTGTGTATTTTAGATTCCAACCT
ATGGAACTGATGAATGGGAGCAGTGGTGGAATGCCTTTAATGAGGAAAACCTGTTTTGCTCAGAAGAAAT
GCCATCTAGTGATGATGAGGCTACTGCTGACTCTCAACATTCTACTCCTCCAAAAAAGAAGAGAAAGGTA
GAAGACCCCAAGGACTTTCCTTCAGAATTGCTAAGTTTTTTGAGTCATGCTGTGTTTAGTAATAGAACTC
TTGCTTGCTTTGCTATTTACACCACAAAGGAAAAAGCTGCACTGCTATACAAGAAAATTATGGAAAAATA
TTCTGTAACCTTTATAAGTAGGCATAACAGTTATAATCATAACATACTGTTTTTTCTTACTCCACACAGG
CATAGAGTGTCTGCTATTAATAACTATGCTCAAAAATTGTGTACCTTTAGCTTTTTAATTTGTAAAGGGG
TTAATAAGGAATATTTGATGTATAGTGCCTTGACTAGAGATCATAATCAGCCATACCACATTTGTAGAGG
TTTTACTTGCTTTAAAAAACCTCCCACACCTCCCCCTGAACCTGAAACATAAAATGAATGCAATTGTTGT
TGTTAACTTGTTTATTGCAGCTTATAATGGTTACAAATAAAGCAATAGCATCACAAATTTCACAAATAAA
GCATTTTTTTCACTGCATTCTAGTTGTGGTTTGTCCAAACTCATCAATGTATCTTATCATGTCTGGATCA
ACTGGATAACTCAAGCTAACCAAAATCATCCCAAACTTCCCACCCCATACCCTATTACCACTGCCAATTA
CCTGTGGTTTCATTTACTCTAAACCTGTGATTCCTCTGAATTATTTTCATTTTAAAGAAATTGTATTTGT
TAAATATGTACTACAAACTTAGTAGTTGGAAGGGCTAATTCACTCCCAAAGAAGACAAGATATCCTTGAT
CTGTGGATCTACCACACACAAGGCTACTTCCCTGATTAGCAGAACTACACACCAGGGCCAGGGGTCAGAT
ATCCACTGACCTTTGGATGGTGCTACAAGCTAGTACCAGTTGAGCCAGATAAGGTAGAAGAGGCCAATAA
AGGAGAGAACACCAGCTTGTTACACCCTGTGAGCCTGCATGGGATGGATGACCCGGAGAGAGAAGTGTTA
GAGTGGAGGTTTGACAGCCGCCTAGCATTTCATCACGTGGCCCGAGAGCTGCATCCGGAGTACTTCAAGA
ACTGCTGATATCGAGCTTGCTACAAGGGACTTTCCGCTGGGGACTTTCCAGGGAGGCGTGGCCTGGGCGG
GACTGGGGAGTGGCGAGCCCTCAGATCCTGCATATAAGCAGCTGCTTTTTGCCTGTACTGGGTCTCTCTG
GTTAGACCAGATCTGAGCCTGGGAGCTCTCTGGCTAACTAGGGAACCCACTGCTTAAGCCTCAATAAAGC
TTGCCTTGAGTGCTTCAAGTAGTGTGTGCCCGTCTGTTGTGTGACTCTGGTAACTAGAGATCCCTCAGAC
CCTTTTAGTCAGTGTGGAAAATCTCTAGCAGTGGCGCCCGAACAGGGACTTGAAAGCGAAAGGGAAACCA
GAGGAGCTCTCTCGACGCAGGACTCGGCTTGCTGAAGCGCGCACGGCAAGAGGCGAGGGGCGGCGACTGG
TGAGTACGCCAAAAATTTTGACTAGCGGAGGCTAGAAGGAGAGAGATGGGTGCGAGAGCGTCAGTATTAA
GCGGGGGAGAATTAGATCGCGATGGGAAAAAATTCGGTTAAGGCCAGGGGGAAAGAAAAAATATAAATTA
AAACATATAGTATGGGCAAGCAGGGAGCTAGAACGATTCGCAGTTAATCCTGGCCTGTTAGAAACATCAG
AAGGCTGTAGACAAATACTGGGACAGCTACAACCATCCCTTCAGACAGGATCAGAAGAACTTAGATCATT
ATATAATACAGTAGCAACCCTCTATTGTGTGCATCAAAGGATAGAGATAAAAGACACCAAGGAAGCTTTA
GACAAGATAGAGGAAGAGCAAAACAAAAGTAAGACCACCGCACAGCAAGCGGCCGGCCGCTGATCTTCAG
ACCTGGAGGAGGAGATATGAGGGACAATTGGAGAAGTGAATTATATAAATATAAAGTAGTAAAAATTGAA
CCATTAGGAGTAGCACCCACCAAGGCAAAGAGAAGAGTGGTGCAGAGAGAAAAAAGAGCAGTGGGAATAG
GAGCTTTGTTCCTTGGGTTCTTGGGAGCAGCAGGAAGCACTATGGGCGCAGCGTCAATGACGCTGACGGT
ACAGGCCAGACAATTATTGTCTGGTATAGTGCAGCAGCAGAACAATTTGCTGAGGGCTATTGAGGCGCAA
CAGCATCTGTTGCAACTCACAGTCTGGGGCATCAAGCAGCTCCAGGCAAGAATCCTGGCTGTGGAAAGAT
ACCTAAAGGATCAACAGCTCCTGGGGATTTGGGGTTGCTCTGGAAAACTCATTTGCACCACTGCTGTGCC
TTGGAATGCTAGTTGGAGTAATAAATCTCTGGAACAGATTTGGAATCACACGACCTGGATGGAGTGGGAC
AGAGAAATTAACAATTACACAAGCTTAATACACTCCTTAATTGAAGAATCGCAAAACCAGCAAGAAAAGA
ATGAACAAGAATTATTGGAATTAGATAAATGGGCAAGTTTGTGGAATTGGTTTAACATAACAAATTGGCT
GTGGTATATAAAATTATTCATAATGATAGTAGGAGGCTTGGTAGGTTTAAGAATAGTTTTTGCTGTACTT
TCTATAGTGAATAGAGTTAGGCAGGGATATTCACCATTATCGTTTCAGACCCACCTCCCAACCCCGAGGG
GACCCGACAGGCCCGAAGGAATAGAAGAAGAAGGTGGAGAGAGAGACAGAGACAGATCCATTCGATTAGT
GAACGGATCTCGACGGTATCGCCAAATGGCAGTATTCATCCACAATTTTAAAAGAAAAGGGGGGATTGGG
GGGTACAGTGCAGGGGAAAGAATAGTAGACATAATAGCAACAGACATACAAACTAAAGAATTACAAAAAC
AAATTACAAAAATTCAAAATTTTCGGGTTTATTACAGGGACAGCAGAGATCCAGTTTGGATCGATAAGCT
TGATATCGAGGCAGGCAGAAGTATGCAAAGCATGCATCTCAATTAGTCAGCAACCATAGTCCCGCCCCTA
ACTCCGCCCATCCCGCCCCTAACTCCGCCCAGTTCCGCCCATTCTCCGCCCCATGGCTGACTAATTTTTT
TTATTTATGCAGAGGCCGAGGCCGCCTCGGCCTCTGAGCTATTCCAGAAGTAGTGAGGAGGCTTTTTTGG
AGGCCTAGGCTGAATTCTCACGCGTATGGTGAGCAAGGGCGAGGAGGATAACATGGCCATCATCAAGGAG
TTCATGCGCTTCAAGGTGCACATGGAGGGCTCCGTGAACGGCCACGAGTTCGAGATCGAGGGCGAGGGCG
AGGGCCGCCCCTACGAGGGCACCCAGACCGCCAAGCTGAAGGTGACCAAGGGTGGCCCCCTGCCCTTCGC
CTGGGACATCCTGTCCCCTCAGTTCATGTACGGCTCCAAGGCCTACGTGAAGCACCCCGCCGACATCCCC
GACTACTTGAAGCTGTCCTTCCCCGAGGGCTTCAAGTGGGAGCGCGTGATGAACTTCGAGGACGGCGGCG
TGGTGACCGTGACCCAGGACTCCTCCCTGCAGGACGGCGAGTTCATCTACAAGGTGAAGCTGCGCGGCAC
CAACTTCCCCTCCGACGGCCCCGTAATGCAGAAGAAGACCATGGGCTGGGAGGCCTCCTCCGAGCGGATG
TACCCCGAGGACGGCGCCCTGAAGGGCGAGATCAAGCAGAGGCTGAAGCTGAAGGACGGCGGCCACTACG
ACGCTGAGGTCAAGACCACCTACAAGGCCAAGAAGCCCGTGCAGCTGCCCGGCGCCTACAACGTCAACAT
CAAGTTGGACATCACCTCCCACAACGAGGACTACACCATCGTGGAACAGTACGAACGCGCCGAGGGCCGC
CACTCCACCGGCGGCATGGACGAGCTGTACAAGACGCGTGGGAGTTCCGGTGGTGGCGGGAGCGGAGGTG
GAGGCTCGAGCGGTGGCGGCCGCATGGTGAGGTGGTTTCACCCAAATATCACTGGTGTGGAGGCAGAAAA
CCTACTGTTGACAAGAGGAGTTGATGGCAGTTTTTTGGCAAGGCCTAGTAAAAGTAACCCTGGAGACTTC
ACACTTTCCGTTAGAAGAAATGGAGCTGTCACCCACATCAAGATTCAGAACACTGGTGATTACTATGACC
TGTATGGAGGGGAGAAATTTGCCACTTTGGCTGAGTTGGTCCAGTATTACATGGAACATCACGGGCAATT
AAAAGAGAAGAATGGAGATGTCATTGAGCTTAAATATCCTCTGAACTGCTCCGATCCCACTAGTGAGAGG
TGGTTTCATGGACATCTCTCTGGGAAAGAAGCAGAGAAATTATTAACTGAAAAAGGAAAACATGGTAGTT
TTCTTGTACGAGAGAGCCAGAGCCACCCTGGAGATTTTGTTCTTTCTGTGCGCACTGGTGATGACAAAGG
GGAGAGCAATGACGGCAAGTCTAAAGTGACCCATGTTATGATTCGCTGTCAGGAACTGAAATACGACGTT
GGTGGAGGAGAACGGTTTGATTCTTTGACAGATCTTGTGGAACATTATAAGAAGAATCCTATGGTGGAAA
CATTGGGTACAGTACTACAACTCAAGCAGCCCCTTTATGCCACGAGGGTGAATGCGGCTGACATTGAGAA
CCGAGTGTTGGAACTGAACAAGAAGCAGGAGTCCGAGGATACAGCCAAGGCTGGCTTCTGGGAGGAGTTT
GAGAGTTTGCAGAAGCAGGAGGTGAAGAACTTGCACCAGCGTCTGGAAGGGCAGCGGCCAGAGAACAAGG
GCAAGAACCGCTACAAGAACATTCTCCCCTTTGACCACAGCCGAGTGATCCTGCAGGGACGGGACAGTAA
CATCCCCGGGTCCGACTACATCAATGCCAACTACATCAAGAACCAGCTGCTAGGCCCTGATGAGAACGCT
AAGACCTACATCGCCAGCCAGGGCTGTCTGGAGGCCACGGTCAATGACTTCTGGCAGATGGCGTGGCAGG
AGAACAGCCGTGTCATCGTCATGACCACCCGAGAGGTGGAGAAAGGCCGGAACAAATGCGTCCCATACTG
GCCCGAGGTGGGCATGCAGCGTGCTTATGGGCCCTACTCTGTGACCAACTGCGGGGAGCATGACACAACC
GAATACAAACTCCGTACCTTACAGGTCTCCCCGCTGGACAATGGAGACCTGATTCGGGAGATCTGGCATT
ACCAGTACCTGAGCTGGCCCGACCATGGGGTCCCCAGTGAGCCTGGGGGTGTCCTCAGCTTCCTGGACCA
GATCAACCAGCGGCAGGAAAGTCTGCCTCACGCAGGGCCCATCATCGTGCACTGCAGCGCCGGCATCGGC
CGCACAGGCACCATCATTGTCATCGACATGCTCATGGAGAACATCTCCACCAAGGGCCTGGACTGTGACA
TTGACATCCAGAAGACCATCCAGATGGTGCGGGCGCAGCGCTCGGGCATGGTGCAGACGGAGGCGCAGTA
CAAGTTCATCTACGTGGCCATCGCCCAGTTCATTGAAACCACTAAGAAGAAGCTGGAGGTCCTGCAGTCG
CAGAAGGGCCAGGAGTCGGAGTACGGGAACATCACCTATCCCCCAGCCATGAAGAATGCCCATGCCAAGG
CCTCCCGCACCTCGTCCAAACACAAGGAGGATGTGTATGAGAACCTGCACACTAAGAACAAGAGGGAGGA
GAAAGTGAAGAAGCAGCGGTCAGCAGACAAGGAGAAGAGCAAGGGTTCCCTCAAGAGGAAGTGAGCGGCC
GCGACTCTAGAGTCGACCTGCAGGCATGCAAGCTTGATATCAAGCTTATCGATAATCAACCTCTGGATTA
CAAAATTTGTGAAAGATTGACTGGTATTCTTAACTATGTTGCTCCTTTTACGCTATGTGGATACGCTGCT
TTAATGCCTTTGTATCATGCTATTGCTTCCCGTATGGCTTTCATTTTCTCCTCCTTGTATAAATCCTGGT
TGCTGTCTCTTTATGAGGAGTTGTGGCCCGTTGTCAGGCAACGTGGCGTGGTGTGCACTGTGTTTGCTGA
CGCAACCCCCACTGGTTGGGGCATTGCCACCACCTGTCAGCTCCTTTCCGGGACTTTCGCTTTCCCCCTC
CCTATTGCCACGGCGGAACTCATCGCCGCCTGCCTTGCCCGCTGCTGGACAGGGGCTCGGCTGTTGGGCA
CTGACAATTCCGTGGTGTTGTCGGGGAAATCATCGTCCTTTCCTTGGCTGCTCGCCTGTGTTGCCACCTG
GATT
Features (pLannotate 1.2.2; 34 found; start..end, strand, type, name):
    149..171     +  misc_feature   MCS (fragment): pBluescript multiple cloning site
    188..256     +  CDS            nef (fragment): NEF_HV1Z2 - Experimental evidence at protein level: Swiss-Prot protein existence level 1. Extracellular Nef protein targets CD4(+) T-lymphocytes for apoptosis by interacting with CXCR4 surface receptors. From Human immunodeficiency virus type 1 group M subtype D (isolate Z2/CDC-Z34) (HIV-1).
    258..491     +  LTR            3' LTR (ΔU3): self-inactivating 3' long terminal repeat (LTR) from HIV-1
    516..534     -  promoter       SP6 promoter: promoter for bacteriophage SP6 RNA polymerase
    762..1041    +  CDS            TcR (fragment): tetracycline efflux protein; tet; confers resistance to tetracycline
   1042..1090    -  misc_feature   bom (fragment): basis of mobility region from pBR322
   1192..1227    -  CDS            rop (fragment): Rop protein, which maintains plasmids at low copy number; rop
   1322..1426    +  promoter       AmpR promoter: bla
   1427..2287    +  CDS            AmpR: β-lactamase; bla; confers resistance to ampicillin, carbenicillin, and related antibiotics
   2458..3046    +  rep_origin     ori: high-copy-number ColE1/pMB1/pBR322/pUC origin of replication
   3229..3285    +  CDS            lacI (fragment): lac repressor; lacI; The lac repressor binds to the lac operator to inhibit transcription in E. coli. This inhibition can be relieved by adding lactose or isopropyl-β-D-thiogalactopyranoside (IPTG).
   3292..3621    +  promoter       SV40 promoter: SV40 enhancer and early promoter
   3821..3940    +  CDS            gpt (fragment): XGPT_ECOLI - Also known as gpp, gxu. Experimental evidence at protein level: Swiss-Prot protein existence level 1. Purine salvage pathway enzyme that catalyzes the transfer of the ribosyl-5-phosphate group from 5-phospho-alpha-D-ribose 1- diphosphate (PRPP) to the N9 position of the 6-oxopurines guanine and xanthine to form the corresponding ribonucleotides GMP (guanosine 5'- monophosphate) and XMP (xanthosine 5'-monophosphate), with the release of PPi. To a lesser extent, also acts on hypoxanthine (PubMed:9100006, PubMed:3886014). Does not ribophosphorylate adenine (PubMed:3886014). From Esch
   3940..4275    +  CDS            gpt (fragment): XGPT_ECOLI - Also known as gpp, gxu. Experimental evidence at protein level: Swiss-Prot protein existence level 1. Purine salvage pathway enzyme that catalyzes the transfer of the ribosyl-5-phosphate group from 5-phospho-alpha-D-ribose 1- diphosphate (PRPP) to the N9 position of the 6-oxopurines guanine and xanthine to form the corresponding ribonucleotides GMP (guanosine 5'- monophosphate) and XMP (xanthosine 5'-monophosphate), with the release of PPi. To a lesser extent, also acts on hypoxanthine (PubMed:9100006, PubMed:3886014). Does not ribophosphorylate adenine (PubMed:3886014). From Esch
   4370..4675    +  CDS            frsA (fragment): FRSA_ECOLI - Also known as yafA. Experimental evidence at protein level: Swiss-Prot protein existence level 1. Catalyzes the hydrolysis of esters (PubMed:15808744). Displays esterase activity toward pNP-butyrate (PubMed:15808744). May stimulate mixed-acid fermentation by acting as a fermentation/respiration switch that down-regulates respiration and up- regulates fermentation rates (PubMed:15169777). From Escherichia coli (strain K12).
   4679..4753    +  CDS            small t antigen (fragment): SV40 (simian virus 40) small t antigen
   4755..4820    +  intron         small t intron: SV40 (simian virus 40) small t antigen intron
   4950..4970    +  CDS            SV40 NLS: nuclear localization signal of SV40 (simian virus 40) large T antigen
   5289..5372    +  CDS            large T antigen (fragment): large T antigen from SV40 (simian virus 40)
   5395..5529    +  polyA_signal   SV40 poly(A) signal: SV40 polyadenylation signal
   5696..6025    +  CDS            nef (fragment): NEF_HV1BR - Experimental evidence at protein level: Swiss-Prot protein existence level 1. Extracellular Nef protein targets CD4(+) T-lymphocytes for apoptosis by interacting with CXCR4 surface receptors (PubMed:14990729). From Human immunodeficiency virus type 1 group M subtype B (isolate BRU/LAI) (HIV-1).
   6073..6330    +  LTR            5' LTR (truncated): truncated 5' long terminal repeat (LTR) from HIV-1
   6377..6502    +  misc_feature   HIV-1 Ψ: packaging signal of human immunodeficiency virus type 1
   6486..6824    +  CDS            HIV-1 gag (fragment): gag protein from human immunodeficiency virus 1; gag
   6999..7232    +  misc_feature   RRE: The Rev response element (RRE) of HIV-1 allows for Rev-dependent mRNA export from the nucleus to the cytoplasm.
   7609..7709    +  CDS            Rev (fragment): human immunodeficiency virus 1 (HIV-1) Rev protein; rev; enhances nuclear export of unspliced and incompletely spliced viral mRNAs
   7746..7863    +  misc_feature   cPPT/CTS: central polypurine tract and central termination sequence of HIV-1
   7900..7919    -  misc_feature   MCS (fragment): pBluescript multiple cloning site
   7921..8131    +  promoter       SV40 promoter: SV40 early promoter
   8146..8853    +  CDS            mCherry: mCherry is a basic (constitutively fluorescent) red fluorescent protein published in 2004, derived from Discosoma sp.. It is reported to be a very rapidly-maturing monomer with low acid sensitivity.
   8914..10701   +  CDS            PTPN6: PTN6_HUMAN - Also known as HCP, PTP1C. Experimental evidence at protein level: Swiss-Prot protein existence level 1. Modulates signaling by tyrosine phosphorylated cell surface receptors such as KIT and the EGF receptor/EGFR. The SH2 regions may interact with other cellular components to modulate its own phosphatase activity against interacting substrates. Together with MTUS1, induces UBE2V2 expression upon angiotensin II stimulation. Plays a key role in hematopoiesis. From Homo sapiens (Human).
  10715..10745   +  misc_feature   MCS (fragment): pUC18/19 multiple cloning site
  10746..10764   +  misc_feature   MCS (fragment): pBluescript multiple cloning site
  10764..148     +  misc_feature   WPRE (across the origin): woodchuck hepatitis virus posttranscriptional regulatory element
