[The description below was written by a language model from this plasmid's Addgene catalogue record and pLannotate feature annotations shown in this document.]
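Description:
pHR-SV40-mCherry-SHP1 (SHP2-nSH2, cSH2) is a lentiviral transfer plasmid built on the pHR backbone for expressing a fluorescently tagged, domain-swapped phosphatase in mammalian cells. It is propagated in E. coli through a high-copy ColE1/pUC-type origin and selected with ampicillin via the AmpR (β-lactamase) gene. The backbone also carries remnants of older vector lineages, including fragments of TcR, rop, bom and lacI. A separate SV40 promoter region is followed by E. coli gpt fragments, SV40 small t intron sequences and an SV40 poly(A) signal. This region lies outside the LTR-flanked viral genome, so it would not be packaged.

The viral portion runs from a truncated HIV-1 5' LTR through the Ψ packaging signal with a partial gag sequence, the Rev response element for Rev-dependent nuclear export, and the cPPT/CTS. It ends in a self-inactivating ΔU3 3' LTR, which disables LTR-driven transcription after integration. Between these elements, an internal SV40 early promoter drives an open reading frame in which mCherry sits upstream of human SHP1 (PTPN6), giving an N-terminal red fluorescent tag. A WPRE follows the insert to enhance transcript stability and expression.

According to the catalogue entry, the N-terminal and C-terminal SH2 domains of SHP1 have been replaced by the corresponding domains of SHP2. The automated annotation labels the whole coding region simply as PTPN6 and does not resolve the chimeric boundaries. The construct is suited to producing lentivirus for stable expression of this chimera. The associated publication title suggests it was used to examine how the SH2 domains determine differential SHP1 versus SHP2 binding to immune checkpoint receptors.
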