Addgene plasmid #180823: pHR-SV40-mCherry-SHP1 (SHP2-nSH2, cSH2)
Purpose: Expression of N-terminal mCherry tagged human SHP1 with its nSH2 and cSH2 replaced by nSH2 and cSH2 of SHP2
Depositing lab: Enfu Hui. Depositing organization: University of California, San Diego (UCSD). Publication: Molecular features underlying differential SHP1/SHP2 binding of immune checkpoint receptors. Xu X, Masubuchi T, Cai Q, Zhao Y, Hui E. Elife. 2021 Nov 4;10. pii: 74276. doi: 10.7554/eLife.74276. PubMed 34734802.
Backbone
  Vector backbone: pHR
  Vector type: Lentiviral
Growth in bacteria
  Bacterial resistance: Ampicillin, 100 μg/mL
  Growth temperature: 37°C
  Growth strain: NEB Stable
  Copy number: High Copy
Gene/Insert
  Cloning method: Ligation Independent Cloning
  Sequencing primers: 5′ cagggacagcagagatccagtttg; 3′ ccagaggttgattatcgataagc
Terms and licenses: Academic/Nonprofit Terms; Industry Terms: Not Available to Industry
How to cite: pHR-SV40-mCherry-SHP1 (SHP2-nSH2, cSH2) was a gift from Enfu Hui (Addgene plasmid # 180823 ; http://n2t.net/addgene:180823 ; RRID:Addgene_180823)
